Addgene plasmid #59786: pSA108
Purpose: drives mCherry in C. elegans ubiquitously
Depositing lab: Jeremy Nance. Depositing organization: NYU Grossman School of Medicine. Publication: Repurposing an endogenous degradation system for rapid and targeted depletion of C. elegans proteins. Armenti ST, Lohmer LL, Sherwood DR, Nance J. Development. 2014 Dec;141(23):4640-7. doi: 10.1242/dev.115048. Epub 2014 Nov 5. PubMed 25377555.
Backbone
  Vector backbone: pCFJ150
  Modifications to backbone: modified to include PmeI restriction site for Gibson cloning
  Vector type: Bacterial Expression
Growth in bacteria
  Bacterial resistance: Ampicillin, 100 μg/mL
  Growth temperature: 37°C
  Growth strain: DH5alpha
  Copy number: Unknown
Gene/Insert 1
  Gene/Insert name: cdc-42 promoter
  Species: C. elegans (nematode)
  Cloning method: Gibson Cloning
  Sequencing primers: 5′ ctgtcagaccaagtttactcatatatactttagattg; 3′ TTCGCCTGAAAAAAAAAATGAATAAAAGTATTAAAATTAC
Gene/Insert 2
  Gene/Insert name: mCherry (worm)
  Species: C. elegans (nematode)
  Cloning method: Gibson Cloning
  Sequencing primers: 5′ ATGGTCTCAAAGGGTGAAGAAG; 3′ CTACTTATACAATTCATCCATGCCAC
Gene/Insert 3
  Gene/Insert name: unc-54 3' UTR
  Cloning method: Gibson Cloning
  Sequencing primers: 5′ gtccaattactcttcaacatccc; 3′ AAACAGTTATGTTTGGTATATTGGGAATG
Terms and licenses: Academic/Nonprofit Terms; Industry Terms: Not Available to Industry
How to cite: pSA108 was a gift from Jeremy Nance (Addgene plasmid # 59786 ; http://n2t.net/addgene:59786 ; RRID:Addgene_59786)
