[The description below was written by a language model from this plasmid's Addgene catalogue record and pLannotate feature annotations shown in this document.]
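Description:
pSA108 is a C. elegans transgene plasmid built on pCFJ150, a backbone the depositor modified by adding a PmeI site to allow Gibson assembly. The catalogue lists the vector type as bacterial expression, but its stated purpose is to drive mCherry ubiquitously in the worm; E. coli serves only for propagation. Selection in bacteria is by ampicillin, through the AmpR (β-lactamase) gene and its promoter. The annotated 12.9 kb depositor sequence contains two copies of the high-copy ColE1/pUC-type origin, along with remnants of cloning-vector sequence (lac promoter/operator, lacZα, bom and rop fragments, and a T3 promoter). The second origin and these vector scraps are unusual, and the record does not explain them.

The payload was assembled from three Gibson fragments: the cdc-42 promoter, a worm-adapted mCherry coding sequence, and the unc-54 3' UTR. The promoter supplies broad expression, and the unc-54 3' UTR is a commonly used permissive terminator and polyadenylation region. Only mCherry is called directly in the feature table. The promoter would lie in the unannotated stretch upstream of it, and the aex-5 fragment just downstream is probably genomic sequence carried along with the unc-54 3' region.

The table also shows an unc-119 coding sequence, which in pCFJ150-type vectors serves as a rescue marker for picking transformants in unc-119 mutant animals. Fragments of C. elegans genes such as oig-4 and GSLG1 flank the cassette. These fit the genomic homology arms that such vectors use for Mos1-mediated single-copy insertion, though the record does not state the integration method. The associated publication concerns targeted protein depletion in C. elegans, but the record does not give this plasmid's specific role in that work.
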