Features (pLannotate 1.2.2; 20 found; start..end, strand, type, name):
    171..759     +  rep_origin     ori: high-copy-number ColE1/pMB1/pBR322/pUC origin of replication
    942..1034    +  CDS            lacI (fragment): lac repressor; lacI; The lac repressor binds to the lac operator to inhibit transcription in E. coli. This inhibition can be relieved by adding lactose or isopropyl-β-D-thiogalactopyranoside (IPTG).
   1047..1068    +  protein_bind   CAP binding site: CAP binding activates transcription in the presence of cAMP. E. coli catabolite activator protein
   1083..1113    +  promoter       lac promoter: promoter for the E. coli lac operon
   1117..1139    +  protein_bind   lac operator (fragment): The lac repressor binds to the lac operator to inhibit transcription in E. coli. This inhibition can be relieved by adding lactose or isopropyl-β-D-thiogalactopyranoside (IPTG). lac repressor encoded by lacI
   1182..1200    +  promoter       T3 promoter: promoter for bacteriophage T3 RNA polymerase
   1214..1327    +  CDS            oig-4 (fragment): OIG4_CAEEL - Experimental evidence at protein level: Swiss-Prot protein existence level 1. Required for the localization of acetylcholine receptors at neuromuscular junctions and for subsequently controlling the response evoked by receptor stimulation. From Caenorhabditis elegans.
   1368..1940    +  CDS            oig-4: OIG4_CAEEL - Experimental evidence at protein level: Swiss-Prot protein existence level 1. Required for the localization of acetylcholine receptors at neuromuscular junctions and for subsequently controlling the response evoked by receptor stimulation. From Caenorhabditis elegans.
   3988..4848    +  CDS            mCherry: mCherry is a basic (constitutively fluorescent) red fluorescent protein published in 2004, derived from Discosoma sp.. It is reported to be a very rapidly-maturing monomer with low acid sensitivity.
   5301..5453    +  CDS            aex-5 (fragment): AEX5_CAEEL - Also known as kpc-3 From Caenorhabditis elegans.
   5554..5572    +  CDS            lacZα (fragment): LacZα fragment of β-galactosidase; lacZ fragment
   7071..7207    +  CDS            lacZα (fragment): LacZα fragment of β-galactosidase; lacZ fragment
   7213..7312    -  misc_feature   bom (fragment): basis of mobility region from pBR322
   7414..7449    -  CDS            rop (fragment): Rop protein, which maintains plasmids at low copy number; rop
   7544..7648    +  promoter       AmpR promoter: bla
   7649..8509    +  CDS            AmpR: β-lactamase; bla; confers resistance to ampicillin, carbenicillin, and related antibiotics
   8680..9268    +  rep_origin     ori: high-copy-number ColE1/pMB1/pBR322/pUC origin of replication
  10527..10742   -  CDS            GSLG1_CAEEL (fragment): Experimental evidence at protein level: Swiss-Prot protein existence level 1. From Caenorhabditis elegans.
  11616..11633   -  misc_feature   P element 5' end (fragment): No description available
  11744..12586   +  CDS            unc-119: UN119_CAEEL - Experimental evidence at protein level: Swiss-Prot protein existence level 1. Myristoyl-binding protein that acts as a cargo adapter: specifically binds the myristoyl moiety of a subset of N-terminally myristoylated proteins and is required for their localization. Plays a key role in ciliary membrane localization of proteins. Required for the establishment or function of the nervous system. From Caenorhabditis elegans.
>Addgene plasmid #59786 | pSA108 | depositor full sequence | sequence record 95468 | pSA108 sequence 12889 bps
CTGTCAGACCAAGTTTACTCATATATACTTTAGATTGATTTAAAACTTCATTTTTAATTTAAAAGGATCT
AGGTGAAGATCCTTTTTGATAATCTCATGACCAAAATCCCTTAACGTGAGTTTTCGTTCCACTGAGCGTC
AGACCCCGTAGAAAAGATCAAAGGATCTTCTTGAGATCCTTTTTTTCTGCGCGTAATCTGCTGCTTGCAA
ACAAAAAAACCACCGCTACCAGCGGTGGTTTGTTTGCCGGATCAAGAGCTACCAACTCTTTTTCCGAAGG
TAACTGGCTTCAGCAGAGCGCAGATACCAAATACTGTCCTTCTAGTGTAGCCGTAGTTAGGCCACCACTT
CAAGAACTCTGTAGCACCGCCTACATACCTCGCTCTGCTAATCCTGTTACCAGTGGCTGCTGCCAGTGGC
GATAAGTCGTGTCTTACCGGGTTGGACTCAAGACGATAGTTACCGGATAAGGCGCAGCGGTCGGGCTGAA
CGGGGGGTTCGTGCACACAGCCCAGCTTGGAGCGAACGACCTACACCGAACTGAGATACCTACAGCGTGA
GCTATGAGAAAGCGCCACGCTTCCCGAAGGGAGAAAGGCGGACAGGTATCCGGTAAGCGGCAGGGTCGGA
ACAGGAGAGCGCACGAGGGAGCTTCCAGGGGGAAACGCCTGGTATCTTTATAGTCCTGTCGGGTTTCGCC
ACCTCTGACTTGAGCGTCGATTTTTGTGATGCTCGTCAGGGGGGCGGAGCCTATGGAAAAACGCCAGCAA
CGCGGCCTTTTTACGGTTCCTGGCCTTTTGCTGGCCTTTTGCTCACATGTTCTTTCCTGCGTTATCCCCT
GATTCTGTGGATAACCGTATTACCGCCTTTGAGTGAGCTGATACCGCTCGCCGCAGCCGAACGACCGAGC
GCAGCGAGTCAGTGAGCGAGGAAGCGGAAGAGCGCCCAATACGCAAACCGCCTCTCCCCGCGCGTTGGCC
GATTCATTAATGCAGCTGGCACGACAGGTTTCCCGACTGGAAAGCGGGCAGTGAGCGCAACGCAATTAAT
GTGAGTTAGCTCACTCATTAGGCACCCCAGGCTTTACACTTTATGCTTCCGGCTCGTATGTTGTGTGGAA
TTGTGAGCGGATAACAATTTCACACAGGAAACAGCTATGACCATGATTACGCCAAGCTCGAAATTAACCC
TCACTAAAGGGAACAAAAGCTGCGATTCTAGAGGAGGTCGTCGAGGCGGAAAAGGAAAGGGAAAGAGTAA
TCTGCAATTTGCACAAGTTGCAGAATTTTCGTTGGTTCAAACGGTTTTGTCAGATAATAGAGCGAGTTTC
AGAAATAAAAAAAATGATACAAAATTTGAAAGTCTTTCAGAGTGCTCAAATCATAACTGGCTCTCACTTC
AGTCAAACATATCGGCTTGGATACAAACTACTTATCATTTGCAAAGCTCGTGGAGATCCTAGACCGACAA
TTAAATGGTATAAGGAAGGTGCTGAAATTCAACCAAAAGCTAGCATTCACGTGAGTCATGTACAGTAATC
CGTGGGTTAACTGCTTTACTTGCAGTATTACGAAAAGCCAATCGAAAATGATACAATTTGGAGTAAATTA
GAAGTTGGTAAGTGAAAATTGTTGTCAATCAAGAATATCTTTAGAACCCTTGCGAAAAATGATACAATAT
GATAAGAAACTTTTTTGTCACTGTCAGCAAATTTTGGAATTTCGCTCATTTCTCTACAATTTTTTTGCCA
TATTCAGCGCTTTTTAAAGTTTTTCTTCTTAACTGTGAGCGAATGGCAAACTACAATAACGACAGCTAAA
TATACGACAGTTGTCATATTTTCAGATCCGGCAACAATGGGCGATCAGGGTGTCTATGCATGTGTGGCTA
ATAACCCGCACGGAGTAATGGCAAAGAATTTTAAAGCAGAATATACGTATTGAATAAAGATTTTTCACAA
ATCAAATAATTTTCTCTCACCTAATCTATATCATATAAACTTGCGAAGGAATGCGTTTGAAACCTCCTCC
TTCTGTTGCGTGCAGGCGCACGAGCGACAAAACAAACAGTGTTTGGGAGTGAGAGAAGCGGGATGAACAG
GTGTGCGGTGGCGGTAAATTCGAGTGAAGGCGGGAATGTGTTCAGAATGAATACAGAAAAAGAGCTGATG
ACGTTGTAAACGAAATTCATGAACGAAAAGCAGGCACATCTCGCGCGGAAAAGGGAGGAGACGCGGCAGG
GAACCGGATTGGGGGACTATTGATCGAACAATAAGGAAGAAGAGAAGTACGCGCCGTCGGTTATCGAAAC
TCCAAATTTTTCTTCTTTTAATTGGGAAAAGTATTACGAACATGTAATTTCATGGAATTCACACGGTTTA
CAATGAAGTTATCAAGAGAAAATATGCAATTCTAAAAATTTAGGGCAGATTGAATCGTCGATTGGATTGA
AGTGAAAGAAGAGAAATAGAAATTTCGCGAGTGAGATTCAATCGGAGCATTGTTAGAATTCTATCTAGAA
ATGTAAGACAAAAAATACGAAATAGCATATTGAAATATAAAACCTTAAAATTAAAAAGAAGGCAATTTTA
AAATTAATTTTACGAAATACAATTGAGAAAAAATGGAAAACACAACGGATTCAATCGAAGTTAATATTCT
AGAGATGGTATTTATAAATTGAGGACAAATATTCTGCACTAGGAGAAACAAGAAAAAAGAAAGAAGTTTC
TGGCTGGCAATCGTTCGCACAGGAAAAATAAAAAACTAAAATGGCCGCCCGTCTGTTAGCATGGAACGGG
TTACGCTAGTTATAGACTAAGCTTACATACAAAATATGTATGTATAATATCCTCACAGCGTAACAAAGTG
AGATATAGTTTAAATTCTAGATGATGACTTTAGAAATCCTATTTGGTGGTTTTACGAAGTTTACAGCGTC
ATTTCTAGACTGAAACTGACCAGTCTGGGATATCATTTGTCTAATCAAGTACTCTATCTAGATAACTGAC
CGATCTAATAAGTTTTCACGAGTTACGGGACCTAAATTTGAATCCAATAATTCGGTGACGACTGGCGACC
CTATGTTAGATGTAGTGATGTCTCCATTCTCTCAATACTCTCTCGTCTTTTTCTCTGCGTATCTCACCAC
TAGCGTAGTCTATGAGTGCGAGCGGCCGCGTCGCGGTCGTCTTTAGGCTCGCCGACAAACTGTCCACCAT
CTTCTTTTTTTCCTTTTTTCGCCGTGTTCAACAAAGCTCATTCACGCTTTTCGTTGTTTTACAGGCTTTT
ATTGTTTTTTCTAATTATTGATTATTCATTTATAAGAGCAGAATTAATCAATAAACGTAGGTAGACGATC
GAAGTATCCTATCAGTTTTTAATTTGATAAATTTTCTCGAAAGGAGCAATCATGTTTTAAATTATTTAAA
AAATGGTCCGCTTAAGTTTGTCTGACTGTTTAACAATTATTGAAATCATTTTCGTGACATTTTATTGAAC
ATTGCTTCCAAATTCCCCTAACATAATCCTGACTGAGATGTTCCAGTGTTTCATGTCGAATTATTCCTAT
TTTTGTACCTTTTCTTAAATATAACTAGTTTCAAATATATGCAAGTTGTTTGGTACGGAAAACCGATTCA
AACTTCCGACCAGTTACCGATGAATCATTGCCAAAATTCCTCATCTAAAGAATTATACGCACAAGTTGTT
TTGGCCATTTTGCCTTATTTCTTCATCGTTTATTAAGGCGTTTACCGTTTTTTTTTCTTGCTCTTTCTTC
GATAATTATTGCTCCCAATGGTAAAGAAACGCTCGTGGCATTTCGAAAGAGACTATTGATTTTCTGCCTG
ATGTTTCGCAATTCGTTTTCATTCTCTAGTTATCTCTCCTTTTAAAACGTGTGCGTGCACATTTATGTGA
CTCATCCGTATTTTTCACTATAAAGACGTAATTTTAATACTTTTATTCATTTTTTTTTTCAGGCGAAATG
GTCTCAAAGGGTGAAGAAGATAACATGGCAATTATTAAAGAGTTTATGCGTTTCAAGGTGCATATGGAGG
GATCTGTCAATGGGCATGAGTTTGAAATTGAAGGTGAAGGAGAAGGCCGACCATATGAGGGAACACAAAC
CGCAAAACTAAAGGTAAGTTTAAACATATATATACTAACTAACCCTGATTATTTAAATTTTCAGGTAACT
AAAGGCGGACCATTACCATTCGCCTGGGACATCCTCTCTCCACAGTTCATGTATGGAAGTAAAGCTTATG
TTAAACATCCGGCAGATATACCAGATTATTTGAAACTTTCATTCCCGGAGGGTTTTAAGTGGGAACGCGT
AATGAATTTTGAAGACGGAGGAGTTGTTACAGTGACGCAAGACTCAAGGTAAGTTTAAACAGTTCGGTAC
TAACTAACCATACATATTTAAATTTTCAGCCTCCAAGATGGAGAATTTATTTATAAAGTCAAACTTCGAG
GAACGAATTTCCCCTCGGATGGACCTGTTATGCAGAAGAAGACTATGGGATGGGAAGCTTCAAGTGAAAG
AATGTACCCTGAAGACGGTGCTCTTAAGGGAGAGATTAAACAACGTCTTAAATTGAAAGATGGAGGACAT
TACGATGCTGAGGTAAGTTTAAACATGATTTTACTAACTAACTAATCTGATTTAAATTTTCAGGTGAAGA
CAACTTACAAAGCCAAAAAACCAGTTCAGCTGCCAGGAGCGTACAATGTTAATATTAAACTGGATATCAC
CTCCCACAACGAGGATTACACTATCGTTGAGCAATATGAAAGAGCTGAAGGGCGGCACTCGACAGGTGGC
ATGGATGAATTGTATAAGTAGGTCCAATTACTCTTCAACATCCCTACATGCTCTTTCTCCCTGTGCTCCC
ACCCCCTATTTTTGTTATTATCAAAAAACTTCTCTTAATTTCTTTGTTTTTTAGCTTCTTTTAAGTCACC
TCTAACAATGAAATTGTGTAGATTCAAAAATAGAATTAATTCGTAATAAAAAGTCGAAAAAAATTGTGCT
CCCTCCCCCCATTAATAATAATTCTATCCCAAAATCTACACAATGTTCTGTGTACACTTCTTATGTTTTT
TACTTCTGATAAATTTTTTTGAAACATCATAGAAAAAACCGCACACAAAATACCTTATCATATGTTACGT
TTCAGTTTATGACCGCAATTTTTATTTCTTCGCACGTCTGGGCCTCTCATGACGTCAAATCATGCTCATC
GTGAAAAAGTTTTGGAGTATTTTTGGAATTTTTCAATCAAGTGAAAGTTTATGAAATTAATTTTCCTGCT
TTTGCTTTTTGGGGTTTCCCCTATTGTTTGTCAAGATTTCGAGGACGGCGTTTTTCTTGCTAAAATCACA
AGTATTGATGAGCACGATGCAAGAAAGATCGGAAGAAGGTTTGGGTTTGAGGCTCAGTGGAAGGTGAGTA
GAAGTTGATAATTTGAAAGTGGAGTAGTGTCTATGGGGTTTTTGCCTTAAATGACAGAATACATTCCCAA
TATACCAAACATAACTGTTTAAACACTGGCCGTCGTTTTACACTCGAGACGTACGGTGCGCGCGATGCAT
TCGAAGATCTGCCCACTAGTGAGTCGTATTATAAGTGCAAGTAAGATCAGTGTTTGTTTCGATATCAGTC
TGTTTCGTAACGGTCTTCTGTATAACTACAAAAAAGAATAAAAAACCGTATCACAACTGAGAAAAAAGAC
AAAACTTATTGAACAGTGTTCCTTTCAAAAAATTATTTTGTAAAAAATCGAGTTTTTCTCCAAAATAACG
CACGCAATCAAAAACAAGAAAACTAACGTGTTCTCCTGGGCGTGGAACTCCTTATCAAGATTACCATTAT
TGTCTGTCAGAATTGATATTTCAATTATTTCATATCTAGACAAACCCGGGTGTCTTGCATTTATTAGTAC
TGTGAGTTTACATACAAACGAGGCTTACTCAGATAACATAGAGTCACCTCTAATTAGCAAAAACCCATTT
CTAATTAGCTATTTCGACCAGTTCTAAAGTCACCGTAATTAGAAATGGTTTTTGTAGCTTTTCTAATTAG
AAATGACCCCGAGATAAGTGAAATATGGCATTTTCTGGGTTTTCTAGTAAGAAATGATCCCGCACGTAGT
GATTCCGCGTTACAAGCCAAATTCAAATTAAAAAAGTATATTACACAATTCAAGTTACATTATTTTCAGG
AAACAATGGCGAAGAGCAAAGCAGAGATTCAAAAGGAGGAAAGAGACAACAGATATGAACGAAGACTTCT
TGAAAAGAGAAAGAGACATGAGGTGAGTAACCATGATAATAAATAATCAAGTAAGGGCTATAGATTTATA
AATTCTGGAGTTAACAGTTTCGAAAAAAAGTAGTTTTCATATGTGCGAAGGAATATCAAAAATAGGGGAA
TAGCCTAAACGAGTGAGAAAATTAAATGTTTGTTATTTTTTCAAAAATGTCTGCAGGGCCGTTATCCTTT
CAAATGCACTCTATCAAACATAGATCATATCCATCATATCTTATCCAGAATTTATATCATATCCAAGATT
GAGAGCGTTTCAAGGAAAATCTCAAACAACCATACAATTTTGTAGATCGACAACAAGGCCTCCACTTCTT
CATCGATGGCCTCTGCAGCACCTGCACCACCAAGTTTGTATTTTTCATATTAATATAAAGTGAGCCACGC
ATAGTCGTTTTTAGGATTTTTGCCAGATCGATGTCGCGCAAACAGACTGTTTTTTTTTCTTTGAAAGCCG
TGCGTGACATGGGCCACGGATTGTAACGCCGCGCTGGATGGATAAAAATTTATTCAGTTTTTTAGCCTTT
ACAAAATATGGTTCGACTACTTTCTTTATTTTTACATTTTTATAGGTGCTCATTGAGCTGAGATATTTTG
GGTATAATCGGAAAATCGCTGATTTTGGTCATTTTTCTGCACTAAAGATTACACAAAAAGTTCAGTATTT
AGATTCATTGTTGAAAATTGGGGATGATCTACAGATACATATCGCCGTGTTCAAAAACACACGTGCTGTG
ACGTCGTGACTGGGGAAAACCCTGGCGTTACCCAACTTAATCGCCTTGCAGCACATCCCCCTTTCGCCAG
CTGGCGTAATAGCGAAGAGGCCCGCACCGATCGCCCTTCCCAACAGTTGCGCAGCCTGAATGGCGAATGG
CGCCTGATGCGGTATTTTCTCCTTACGCATCTGTGCGGTATTTCACACCGCATATGGTGCACTCTCAGTA
CAATCTGCTCTGATGCCGCATAGTTAAGCCAGCCCCGACACCCGCCAACACCCGCTGACGCGCCCTGACG
GGCTTGTCTGCTCCCGGCATCCGCTTACAGACAAGCTGTGACCGTCTCCGGGAGCTGCATGTGTCAGAGG
TTTTCACCGTCATCACCGAAACGCGCGAGACGAAAGGGCCTCGTGATACGCCTATTTTTATAGGTTAATG
TCATGATAATAATGGTTTCTTAGACGTCAGGTGGCACTTTTCGGGGAAATGTGCGCGGAACCCCTATTTG
TTTATTTTTCTAAATACATTCAAATATGTATCCGCTCATGAGACAATAACCCTGATAAATGCTTCAATAA
TATTGAAAAAGGAAGAGTATGAGTATTCAACATTTCCGTGTCGCCCTTATTCCCTTTTTTGCGGCATTTT
GCCTTCCTGTTTTTGCTCACCCAGAAACGCTGGTGAAAGTAAAAGATGCTGAAGATCAGTTGGGTGCACG
AGTGGGTTACATCGAACTGGATCTCAACAGCGGTAAGATCCTTGAGAGTTTTCGCCCCGAAGAACGTTTT
CCAATGATGAGCACTTTTAAAGTTCTGCTATGTGGCGCGGTATTATCCCGTATTGACGCCGGGCAAGAGC
AACTCGGTCGCCGCATACACTATTCTCAGAATGACTTGGTTGAGTACTCACCAGTCACAGAAAAGCATCT
TACGGATGGCATGACAGTAAGAGAATTATGCAGTGCTGCCATAACCATGAGTGATAACACTGCGGCCAAC
TTACTTCTGACAACGATCGGAGGACCGAAGGAGCTAACCGCTTTTTTGCACAACATGGGGGATCATGTAA
CTCGCCTTGATCGTTGGGAACCGGAGCTGAATGAAGCCATACCAAACGACGAGCGTGACACCACGATGCC
TGTAGCAATGGCAACAACGTTGCGCAAACTATTAACTGGCGAACTACTTACTCTAGCTTCCCGGCAACAA
TTAATAGACTGGATGGAGGCGGATAAAGTTGCAGGACCACTTCTGCGCTCGGCCCTTCCGGCTGGCTGGT
TTATTGCTGATAAATCTGGAGCCGGTGAGCGTGGGTCTCGCGGTATCATTGCAGCACTGGGGCCAGATGG
TAAGCCCTCCCGTATCGTAGTTATCTACACGACGGGGAGTCAGGCAACTATGGATGAACGAAATAGACAG
ATCGCTGAGATAGGTGCCTCACTGATTAAGCATTGGTAACTGTCAGACCAAGTTTACTCATATATACTTT
AGATTGATTTAAAACTTCATTTTTAATTTAAAAGGATCTAGGTGAAGATCCTTTTTGATAATCTCATGAC
CAAAATCCCTTAACGTGAGTTTTCGTTCCACTGAGCGTCAGACCCCGTAGAAAAGATCAAAGGATCTTCT
TGAGATCCTTTTTTTCTGCGCGTAATCTGCTGCTTGCAAACAAAAAAACCACCGCTACCAGCGGTGGTTT
GTTTGCCGGATCAAGAGCTACCAACTCTTTTTCCGAAGGTAACTGGCTTCAGCAGAGCGCAGATACCAAA
TACTGTCCTTCTAGTGTAGCCGTAGTTAGGCCACCACTTCAAGAACTCTGTAGCACCGCCTACATACCTC
GCTCTGCTAATCCTGTTACCAGTGGCTGCTGCCAGTGGCGATAAGTCGTGTCTTACCGGGTTGGACTCAA
GACGATAGTTACCGGATAAGGCGCAGCGGTCGGGCTGAACGGGGGGTTCGTGCACACAGCCCAGCTTGGA
GCGAACGACCTACACCGAACTGAGATACCTACAGCGTGAGCTATGAGAAAGCGCCACGCTTCCCGAAGGG
AGAAAGGCGGACAGGTATCCGGTAAGCGGCAGGGTCGGAACAGGAGAGCGCACGAGGGAGCTTCCAGGGG
GAAACGCCTGGTATCTTTATAGTCCTGTCGGGTTTCGCCACCTCTGACTTGAGCGTCGATTTTTGTGATG
CTCGTCAGGGGGGCGGAGCCTATGGAAAAACGCCAGCAACGCGGCCTTTTTACGGTTCCTGGTCTTTTGC
TGGCCTTTTGCTCACATGTTCTTTCCTGCGTTATCCCCTGATTCTGTGGATAACCGTATTACCGCCTTTG
AGTGAGCTGATACCAGCGGATAACAATTTCACAGGGCCCTGTCGGATTATGGGCTCTTCTTTTATCCTCT
ACTTTCTTTCTAGAAAATGCAAATGTTGAGTCAGAAATTGCTGAATGGAGTACAACTGCAATGGGTTTAG
CTTATGTTTCTGGAACAATTACTGGTGGAATTGTGATTGAAAAGTAAGGTTATATTTCATTTCAATAAAT
GTTACCACAGTATAACAAAAACAAGTTACATTGTTCAGAGTATGTCTGAATGTATTATTATTATTGTATT
TGTGCATCAGTACTGTAGTTGTACTGAAGAAGGGTTTAAAATAATCTCAACGTTTTTAAGACGAGTTAGT
GAGAATACGGTCGCAGTTAGGATGTTTGGACATAGTTTTATTAGATAATCGTGAACTAACTCACTATAAA
AACCCGCTAACTCATTGAATAAGATAGTTTTAAACGTTCAAAATTTGAAGACAAAATTGTATGAATAAGT
TTACAGAGTTGGTCGACGCAAGCTTCTCCTTCTCTTCACATTTCTCAATAATTTAGCTCTAATTGCATTC
GTATTCTTCGCAAAAATACGTATTCTGATTGACCCGATGAAATACGGATGCCTAGTTGCATTGATCATCT
ACGGTTATACTTATGGGTGAGGTTTTTCAAATATATTTTGATTTAATCGAATAATGAAATTTCAGAACTG
GAGTTGGTCCAATTTCGTGGTTTATATCCTCTGAACTGGTACCTCAAAAACATCGTAGTATTGCTCAATC
TGTGGCATATTCAATGAATACTGTAATGGTGGTTATCAGTACATTTACAGTATTACCTCTATATTCCGTT
ATTGGTAGTTATGCTTTCCTTATTCTATATTCAATTCCTTCATTTATAAGTATGCTTATATTATTTCGCT
ACTTACCGGAAACCAAAGGACGAGAGATTCATGATATTGTGAATGAACTTAAAAAAAAATGAAAACCTTT
GAAAACGTTCATACGGCCGAAATTTTACTTGATCGAGCCAATTGAACTTTTGTTAAGACTTACAGAAAAG
TGAGAGATTTTGTTACAAAAAAGTGAGAAAAAAGCGAAAATGAACAGGAAAAAGAAGAAAAATACACCCG
AAGTATCATATAAAAATTAAAAAGATTGTTTGACCTGGCGGAACTTTTTTGCAAAAACTCTGAATATCCA
TGGCACATGCTTCGTGCAAAACAGGATCCAAATGAATATCAACAAGAGATTCTTGAAGACGACGAGCCAC
TTGCTCAGAGCATTGCTTATCTCGAATGAGACCCTTGTTAAAATCATTTTTCAAACATTATATGACATTG
TCGAAATGTCCTCCTGATTCCATGATGGTAGCAAACTCACTTCGTCTTTGAGCCAATTTATCCAAGTCCT
TGTAAAAAGTATTCGAAAATTGTTAACGGATAAAATGTTTATTATAATATCAAAAACAATTTGTCAGTTG
ACCACTTTTTGATATATTTGACAGAAACCGGGATGAATTGGCTCAAAGTTAGGGCGCCCTTCTATTACAG
GGTTTCTGATAACAAACCGGTTATTAACTCCCAACAAGGGATGATTTCAATTCATCATGCTCAAATTGAC
CCAAATTAAGTTACATGACAAATTCATCGCCCTTTTCAACTCTTCTTGGCTCATCATCTGTTATTCTGTT
CCTATTCTGTCTGCACCCTATACCCCTTTGCATACTCTCTCGTCATTCCTTTCTTGGATAGTGTCTTCTT
CTCCCCAGCTCTGCTACTTCTATGACTTGCGCCCGCTGCTTTTCCGCTCGTTCCTCTCCTCTCTGACGTC
TTCTTCTGCTTCTTTTCTCCTTCCTTTTTCCCTTCTCAATCTTCCTCTTTTTCCCATTTCTGTCAATCAT
TCGAAGAAGAAGAAGAAGAAGACCCTCATTCATTTCATTTTTTTTTCTGTCGGTGTGTGCTGCTCGGTTA
AGAGTGAGCTCTCTATTCCACGTCTTCTTCTTTTTCTTCTTCGATTCGAATCAATCACTCCACCAAAACG
CATTCGTTTTTGGGATTCACCCCGCGGTTCGCAATAGGTTTCTTTTTCAAATTATTAGCGTTATAAATAG
AAAAATGGTGGAGTTTCAATAAAAATGATAATTTACAAAGTGTATTTTGATTACATGTACTCAAAAAGGT
TGAAATTTTTCATACCAGTTTTCCGGAAATCCATCTGATATCATTATCGTATTTTTCTTTTTAAAAATGT
TTTCAAAAAAAAACAAAATATAGCTGGTTATTTGGCACCCTCTAATTACCATTTTCCTGTCACACCACAC
TCTTTTCCTTCTTCCACTTCTTTCCGTTTTCAGCCGCTTCCAACCAAACCGATATGAAAGCCGAGCAACA
ACGATCGATTCCACCCGGCTCGGCGACCTTCCCGTCGCAGGTGAGACTCAGAAAACTAGAGAAACCGCTC
AACTAACTCTTGATATCCGATTTCATTCTTTTCTCTTTTCTTTTTGTTGAACTTTTCCATATTTCCAGAT
GCCACGGCCACCACCAAGCACCGAACAAGGAATCACAACGGAATCGGAGCTTGCGAAGAAAGCTCAAATC
ACTCCGAACGACGTTTTAGCACTTCCGGGAATCACTCAAGGTATCTTGCTCCCTTTGGATTTCAGTTTAA
AACATAAATTTAGGATTCTTATGCTCCCCATCTGCGAACATCTATAACATCGAGTTCACCAAGTTCCAAA
TCCGTGATCTGGACACTGAGCAAGTGCTTTTCGAGATCGCCAAACCGGAGAACGATCAGGAGAATGATGA
GTCGCCACAGGAGTCGGCAAGATACGTGCGTTATAGATTTGCTCCAAACTTTTTGAAACTCAAAACGGTC
GGAGCAACTGTGGAATTCAAAGTAGGAGACATCCCAATCCATCATTTCCGAATGATCGAACGTCACTTCT
TCAAAGATCGCCTTCTGAAGTGTTTTGACTTTGAATTCGGATTCTGTATTCCGAATTCACGAAACAACTG
TGAACATATCTATGAGTTCCCTCAACTCTCTCAACAACTCAGTGAGTCATTATTCTAAAAAGTACAATTC
AAAAGACTAATCTCTTTTTCAGTGGACGACATGATCAACAATCCAAACGAGACTCGTTCTGACAGCTTCT
ATTTCGTCGATAACAAACTCGTCATGCACAACAAAGCCGACTACTCATATGATGCATAAATATTTAATAC
AAAAATGTTCTGGATAATTATTCTGTCGAATAGAAAAAAAACTCCAAATGTGATTAAATTCCAATAATTC
CTGTCTAGTTTGTTCCTTCCCCTTCCCCTTCTCATGTTCAATGCATTCCTAAGCTTTTCAGTTCCCCCCT
TGTTTCTATATTTTTTCGCTGTCCTGTCACACTCGCTAAAAACACTAATCACACGGAAATCTGTTTTCAA
TAAAAACTCCAACTTTAACTCATTTTCAATTTCAACTGAAAGATTTTTTCATTAGAGAATGTCTAGAACT
AGGCCGTTT
