>Addgene plasmid #59786 | pSA108 | addgene partial sequence | sequence record 99086 | M13-F20 5'-TGTAAAACGACGGCCAGT-3'
TGGGAATGTATTCTGTCATTTAAGGCAAAAACCCCATAGACACTACTCCACTTTCAAATTATCAACTTCT
ACTCACCTTCCACTGAGCCTCAAACCCAAACCTTCTTCCGATCTTTCTTGCATCGTGCTCATCAATACTT
GTGATTTTAGCAAGAAAAACGCCGTCCTCGAAATCTTGACAAACAATAGGGGAAACCCCAAAAAGCAAAA
GCAGGAAAATTAATTTCATAAACTTTCACTTGATTGAAAAATTCCAAAAATACTCCAAAACTTTTTCACG
ATGAGCATGATTTGACGTCATGAGAGGCCCAGACGTGCGAAGAAATAAAAATTGCGGTCATAAACTGAAA
CGTAACATATGATAAGGTATTTTGTGTGCGGTTTTTTCTATGATGTTTCAAAAAAATTTATCAGAAGTAA
AAAACATAAGAAGTGTACACAGAACATTGTGTAGATTTTGGGATAGAATTATTATTAATGGGGGGAGGGA
GCACAATTTTTTTCGACTTTTTATTACGAATTAATTCTATTTTTGAATCTACACAATTTCATTGTTAGAG
GTGACTTAAAAGAAGCTAAAAAACAAAGAAATTAAGAGAAGTTTTTTGATAATAACAAAAATAGGGGGTG
GGAGCACAGGGAGAAAGAGCATGTAGGGATGTTGAAGAGTAATTGGACCTACTTATACAATTCATCCATG
CCACCTGTCGAGTGCCGCCCTTCAGCTCTTTCATATTGCTCAACGATAGTGTAATCCTCGTTGTGGGAGG
TGATATCCAGTTTAATATTAACATTGTACGCTCCTGGCAGCTGAACTGGTTTTTTGGCTTTGTAAGTTGT
CTTCACCTGAAAATTTAAATCAGA
