>Addgene plasmid #59786 | pSA108 | addgene partial sequence | sequence record 99087 | M13pUC-Rev 5'-AGCGGATAACAATTTCACACAGG-3'
CGCCAAGCTCGAAATTAACCCTCACTAAAGGGAACAAAAGCTGCGATTCTAGAGGAGGTCGTCGAGGCGG
AAAAGGAAAGGGAAAGAGTAATCTGCAATTTGCACAAGTTGCAGAATTTTCGTTGGTTCAAACGGTTTTG
TCAGATAATAGAGCGAGTTTCAGAAATAAAAAAAATGATACAAAATTTGAAAGTCTTTCAGAGTGCTCAA
ATCATAACTGGCTCTCACTTCAGTCAAACATATCGGCTTGGATACAAACTACTTATCATTTGCAAAGCTC
GTGGAGATCCTAGACCGACAATTAAATGGTATAAGGAAGGTGCTGAAATTCAACCAAAAGCTAGCATTCA
CGTGAGTCATGTACAGTAATCCGTGGGTTAACTGCTTTACTTGCAGTATTACGAAAAGCCAATCGAAAAT
GATACAATTTGGAGTAAATTAGAAGTTGGTAAGTGAAAATTGTTGTCAATCAAGAATATCTTTAGAACCC
TTGCGAAAAATGATACAATATGATAAGAAACTTTTTTGTCACTGTCAGCAAATTTTGGAATTTCGCTCAT
TTCTCTACAATTTTTTTGCCATATTCAGCGCTTTTTAAAGTTTTTCTTCTTAACTGTGAGCGAATGGCAA
ACTACAATAACGACAGCTAAATATACGACAGTTGTCATATTTTCAGATCCGGCAACAATGGGCGATCAGG
GTGTCTATGCATGTGTGGCTAATAACCCGCACGGAGTAATGGCAAAGAATTTTAAAGCAGAATATACGTA
TTGAATAAAGATTTTTCACAAATCAAATAATTTTCTCTCACCTAATCTATATCATATAAACTTG
